Addgene plasmid #207188: pFUW-TetO-Egr2
Purpose: doxycycline-inducible expression of Mouse Egr2 in mammalian cells
Depositing lab: Filipe Pereira. Depositing organization: Center for Neuroscience and Cell Biology, University of Coimbra. Publication: Anchored screening identifies transcription factor blueprints underlying dendritic cell diversity and subset-specific anti-tumor immunity. Henriques-Oliveira L, Altman AR, Kurochkin I, Ascic E, Halitzki E, Matei A, Pértiga-Cabral D, Ulmert I, Holst S, Nair MS, Cunha PP, Park S, Vergani S, Kharas MG, Yuan J, Lahl K, Rosa FF, Pires CF, Pereira C-F. Immunity. 58, 1-20. October 2025. 10.1016/j.immuni.2025.08.001.
Backbone
  Vector backbone: pFUW-TetO
  Vector type: Mammalian Expression, Lentiviral
Growth in bacteria
  Bacterial resistance: Ampicillin, 100 μg/mL
  Growth temperature: 37°C
  Growth strain: NEB Stable
  Copy number: High Copy
Gene/Insert
  Gene/Insert name: pFUW-TetO-EGR2
  Species: H. sapiens (human)
  Promoter: CMV
  Cloning method: Restriction Enzyme; 5′ cloning site XbaI (unknown if destroyed); 3′ cloning site BstBI (unknown if destroyed)
  Sequencing primers: 5′ TCCACGCTGTTTTGACCTCC
Terms and licenses: Academic/Nonprofit Terms; Industry Terms: Not Available to Industry
How to cite: pFUW-TetO-Egr2 was a gift from Filipe Pereira (Addgene plasmid # 207188 ; http://n2t.net/addgene:207188 ; RRID:Addgene_207188)
