[The description below was written by a language model from this plasmid's Addgene catalogue record and pLannotate feature annotations shown in this document.]
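Description:
pFUW-TetO-Egr2 is a third-generation-style HIV-1 lentiviral transfer plasmid built on the pFUW-TetO backbone for doxycycline-inducible expression of the transcription factor Egr2 (Krox20) in mammalian cells. It is propagated in E. coli through a high-copy ColE1/pUC origin with ampicillin selection. An f1 origin is also present. The backbone further carries an SV40/EM7-driven BleoR cassette with an SV40 poly(A) signal. This cassette lies outside the LTR-flanked region, so it would not be packaged into virus.

A CMV enhancer/promoter fused to a truncated 5' LTR drives transcription of the viral genome in packaging cells. The genome contains the Ψ packaging signal with a gag fragment, the RRE for Rev-dependent nuclear export, and the cPPT/CTS. The expression cassette follows: a tetracycline response element with seven tetO copies joined to a minimal CMV promoter, the roughly 1.5 kb EGR2 coding sequence, and a WPRE that enhances transcript expression. A downstream truncated LTR and a bGH poly(A) signal close the unit. The "CMV" promoter listed in the catalogue most likely refers to this TRE–minimal CMV element. Induction requires a tetracycline-controlled transactivator such as rtTA supplied separately, since none is annotated on this plasmid.

The record is inconsistent about the species of the insert. The name and stated purpose describe mouse Egr2, whereas the species field says human and the automated annotation matched the coding sequence to human EGR2. The origin should therefore be checked against the sequence. No epitope tag or reporter is annotated. The associated publication concerns screening of transcription factors underlying dendritic cell diversity, which is consistent with use in inducible forced-expression experiments.
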