Features (pLannotate 1.2.2; 32 found; start..end, strand, type, name):
     27..406     +  enhancer       CMV enhancer: human cytomegalovirus immediate early enhancer
    407..606     +  promoter       CMV promoter: human cytomegalovirus (CMV) immediate early promoter
    624..804     +  LTR            5' LTR (truncated): truncated 5' long terminal repeat (LTR) from HIV-1
    851..976     +  misc_feature   HIV-1 Ψ: packaging signal of human immunodeficiency virus type 1
    960..1323    +  CDS            HIV-1 gag (fragment): gag protein from human immunodeficiency virus 1; gag
   1469..1702    +  misc_feature   RRE: The Rev response element (RRE) of HIV-1 allows for Rev-dependent mRNA export from the nucleus to the cytoplasm.
   2079..2179    +  CDS            Rev (fragment): human immunodeficiency virus 1 (HIV-1) Rev protein; rev; enhances nuclear export of unspliced and incompletely spliced viral mRNAs
   2229..2346    +  misc_feature   cPPT/CTS: central polypurine tract and central termination sequence of HIV-1
   2403..2673    +  protein_bind   tetracycline response element: contains seven copies of the tetracycline operator tetO tetracycline repressor TetR
   2684..2701    +  misc_feature   MCS (fragment): pUC18/19 multiple cloning site
   2706..2744    +  promoter       minimal CMV promoter: human cytomegalovirus (CMV) immediate early promoter
   2856..4352    +  CDS            EGR2: EGR2_HUMAN - Also known as KROX20. Experimental evidence at protein level: Swiss-Prot protein existence level 1. E3 SUMO-protein ligase helping SUMO1 conjugation to its coregulators NAB1 and NAB2, whose sumoylation down-regulates EGR2 transcriptional activity. From Homo sapiens (Human).
   4362..4380    +  misc_feature   MCS (fragment): pBluescript multiple cloning site
   4380..4968    +  misc_feature   WPRE: woodchuck hepatitis virus posttranscriptional regulatory element
   4905..5486    +  CDS            nef (fragment): NEF_HV1H2 - Experimental evidence at protein level: Swiss-Prot protein existence level 1. Extracellular Nef protein targets CD4(+) T-lymphocytes for apoptosis by interacting with CXCR4 surface receptors. From Human immunodeficiency virus type 1 group M subtype B (isolate HXB2) (HIV-1).
   5493..5673    +  LTR            5' LTR (truncated): truncated 5' long terminal repeat (LTR) from HIV-1
   5705..5929    +  polyA_signal   bGH poly(A) signal: bovine growth hormone polyadenylation signal
   5933..5954    +  promoter       SV40 promoter (fragment): SV40 enhancer and early promoter
   5975..6403    +  rep_origin     f1 ori (sequence partly withheld): f1 bacteriophage origin of replication; arrow indicates direction of (+) strand synthesis
   6417..6746    +  promoter       SV40 promoter: SV40 enhancer and early promoter
   6794..6841    +  promoter       EM7 promoter: synthetic bacterial promoter&nbsp
   6860..7234    +  CDS            BleoR: antibiotic-binding protein; Sh ble from Streptoalloteichus hindustanus; confers resistance to bleomycin, phleomycin, and Zeocin™
   7244..7369    +  CDS            ble (fragment): BLE_KLEPN - Experimental evidence at protein level: Swiss-Prot protein existence level 1. Binding protein with a strong affinity to the bleomycin family of antibiotics. Binds to CL990; an antimitotic-antibiotic compound. From Klebsiella pneumoniae.
   7364..7485    +  polyA_signal   SV40 poly(A) signal: SV40 polyadenylation signal
   7558..7574    -  protein_bind   lac operator: The lac repressor binds to the lac operator to inhibit transcription in E. coli. This inhibition can be relieved by adding lactose or isopropyl-β-D-thiogalactopyranoside (IPTG). lac repressor encoded by lacI
   7582..7612    -  promoter       lac promoter: promoter for the E. coli lac operon
   7627..7648    -  protein_bind   CAP binding site: CAP binding activates transcription in the presence of cAMP. E. coli catabolite activator protein
   7661..7753    -  CDS            lacI (fragment): lac repressor; lacI; The lac repressor binds to the lac operator to inhibit transcription in E. coli. This inhibition can be relieved by adding lactose or isopropyl-β-D-thiogalactopyranoside (IPTG).
   7936..8524    -  rep_origin     ori: high-copy-number ColE1/pMB1/pBR322/pUC origin of replication
   8695..9555    -  CDS            AmpR: β-lactamase; bla; confers resistance to ampicillin, carbenicillin, and related antibiotics
   9556..9660    -  promoter       AmpR promoter: bla
   9719..9771    -  misc_feature   bom (fragment): basis of mobility region from pBR322
>Addgene plasmid #207188 | pFUW-TetO-Egr2 | addgene full sequence | sequence record 414891 | Addgene NGS Result
CGATGTACGGGCCAGATATACGCGTTGACATTGATTATTGACTAGTTATTAATAGTAATCAATTACGGGG
TCATTAGTTCATAGCCCATATATGGAGTTCCGCGTTACATAACTTACGGTAAATGGCCCGCCTGGCTGAC
CGCCCAACGACCCCCGCCCATTGACGTCAATAATGACGTATGTTCCCATAGTAACGCCAATAGGGACTTT
CCATTGACGTCAATGGGTGGAGTATTTACGGTAAACTGCCCACTTGGCAGTACATCAAGTGTATCATATG
CCAAGTACGCCCCCTATTGACGTCAATGACGGTAAATGGCCCGCCTGGCATTATGCCCAGTACATGACCT
TATGGGACTTTCCTACTTGGCAGTACATCTACGTATTAGTCATCGCTATTACCATGGTGATGCGGTTTTG
GCAGTACATCAATGGGCGTGGATAGCGGTTTGACTCACGGGGATTTCCAAGTCTCCACCCCATTGACGTC
AATGGGAGTTTGTTTTGGCACCAAAATCAACGGGACTTTCCAAAATGTCGTAACAACTCCGCCCCATTGA
CGCAAATGGGCGGTAGGCGTGTACGGTGGGAGGTCTATATAAGCAGCGCGTTTTGCCTGTACTGGGTCTC
TCTGGTTAGACCAGATCTGAGCCTGGGAGCTCTCTGGCTAACTAGGGAACCCACTGCTTAAGCCTCAATA
AAGCTTGCCTTGAGTGCTTCAAGTAGTGTGTGCCCGTCTGTTGTGTGACTCTGGTAACTAGAGATCCCTC
AGACCCTTTTAGTCAGTGTGGAAAATCTCTAGCAGTGGCGCCCGAACAGGGACTTGAAAGCGAAAGGGAA
ACCAGAGGAGCTCTCTCGACGCAGGACTCGGCTTGCTGAAGCGCGCACGGCAAGAGGCGAGGGGCGGCGA
CTGGTGAGTACGCCAAAAATTTTGACTAGCGGAGGCTAGAAGGAGAGAGATGGGTGCGAGAGCGTCAGTA
TTAAGCGGGGGAGAATTAGATCGCGATGGGAAAAAATTCGGTTAAGGCCAGGGGGAAAGAAAAAATATAA
ATTAAAACATATAGTATGGGCAAGCAGGGAGCTAGAACGATTCGCAGTTAATCCTGGCCTGTTAGAAACA
TCAGAAGGCTGTAGACAAATACTGGGACAGCTACAACCATCCCTTCAGACAGGATCAGAAGAACTTAGAT
CATTATATAATACAGTAGCAACCCTCTATTGTGTGCATCAAAGGATAGAGATAAAAGACACCAAGGAAGC
TTTAGACAAGATAGAGGAAGAGCAAAACAAAAGTAAGACCACCGCACAGCAAGCGGCCGCTGATCTTCAG
ACCTGGAGGAGGAGATATGAGGGACAATTGGAGAAGTGAATTATATAAATATAAAGTAGTAAAAATTGAA
CCATTAGGAGTAGCACCCACCAAGGCAAAGAGAAGAGTGGTGCAGAGAGAAAAAAGAGCAGTGGGAATAG
GAGCTTTGTTCCTTGGGTTCTTGGGAGCAGCAGGAAGCACTATGGGCGCAGCGTCAATGACGCTGACGGT
ACAGGCCAGACAATTATTGTCTGGTATAGTGCAGCAGCAGAACAATTTGCTGAGGGCTATTGAGGCGCAA
CAGCATCTGTTGCAACTCACAGTCTGGGGCATCAAGCAGCTCCAGGCAAGAATCCTGGCTGTGGAAAGAT
ACCTAAAGGATCAACAGCTCCTGGGGATTTGGGGTTGCTCTGGAAAACTCATTTGCACCACTGCTGTGCC
TTGGAATGCTAGTTGGAGTAATAAATCTCTGGAACAGATTTGGAATCACACGACCTGGATGGAGTGGGAC
AGAGAAATTAACAATTACACAAGCTTAATACACTCCTTAATTGAAGAATCGCAAAACCAGCAAGAAAAGA
ATGAACAAGAATTATTGGAATTAGATAAATGGGCAAGTTTGTGGAATTGGTTTAACATAACAAATTGGCT
GTGGTATATAAAATTATTCATAATGATAGTAGGAGGCTTGGTAGGTTTAAGAATAGTTTTTGCTGTACTT
TCTATAGTGAATAGAGTTAGGCAGGGATATTCACCATTATCGTTTCAGACCCACCTCCCAACCCCGAGGG
GACCCGACAGGCCCGAAGGAATAGAAGAAGAAGGTGGAGAGAGAGACAGAGACAGATCCATTCGATTAGT
GAACGGATCGGCACTGCGTGCGCCAATTCTGCAGACAAATGGCAGTATTCATCCACAATTTTAAAAGAAA
AGGGGGGATTGGGGGGTACAGTGCAGGGGAAAGAATAGTAGACATAATAGCAACAGACATACAAACTAAA
GAATTACAAAAACAAATTACAAAAATTCAAAATTTTCGGGTTTATTACAGGGACAGCAGAGATCCAGTTT
GGTTAGATCTCGAGTTTACCACTCCCTATCAGTGATAGAGAAAAGTGAAAGTCGAGTTTACCACTCCCTA
TCAGTGATAGAGAAAAGTGAAAGTCGAGTTTACCACTCCCTATCAGTGATAGAGAAAAGTGAAAGTCGAG
TTTACCACTCCCTATCAGTGATAGAGAAAAGTGAAAGTCGAGTTTACCACTCCCTATCAGTGATAGAGAA
AAGTGAAAGTCGAGTTTACCACTCCCTATCAGTGATAGAGAAAAGTGAAAGTCGAGTTTACCACTCCCTA
TCAGTGATAGAGAAAAGTGAAAGTCGAGCTCGGTACCCGGGTCGAGGTAGGCGTGTACGGTGGGAGGCCT
ATATAAGCAGAGCTCGTTTAGTGAACCGTCAGATCGCCTGGAGACGCCATCCACGCTGTTTTGACCTCCA
TAGAAGACACCGGGACCGATCCAGCCTCCGCGGCCCCGAATTCACCGGTTCTAGAATGATGACCGCCAAG
GCCGTAGACAAAATCCCAGTAACTCTCAGTGGTTTTGTGCACCAGCTGTCTGACAACATCTACCCGGTGG
AGGACCTCGCCGCCACGTCGGTGACCATCTTTCCCAATGCCGAACTGGGAGGCCCCTTTGACCAGATGAA
CGGAGTGGCCGGAGATGGCATGATCAACATTGACATGACTGGAGAGAAGAGGTCGTTGGATCTCCCATAT
CCCAGCAGCTTTGCTCCCGTCTCTGCACCTAGAAACCAGACCTTCACTTACATGGGCAAGTTCTCCATTG
ACCCTCAGTACCCTGGTGCCAGCTGCTACCCAGAAGGCATAATCAATATTGTGAGTGCAGGCATCTTGCA
AGGGGTCACTTCCCCAGCTTCAACCACAGCCTCATCCAGCGTCACCTCTGCCTCCCCCAACCCACTGGCC
ACAGGACCCCTGGGTGTGTGCACCATGTCCCAGACCCAGCCTGACCTGGACCACCTGTACTCTCCGCCAC
CGCCTCCTCCTCCTTATTCTGGCTGTGCAGGAGACCTCTACCAGGACCCTTCTGCGTTCCTGTCAGCAGC
CACCACCTCCACCTCTTCCTCTCTGGCCTACCCACCACCTCCTTCCTATCCATCCCCCAAGCCAGCCACG
GACCCAGGTCTCTTCCCAATGATCCCAGACTATCCTGGATTCTTTCCATCTCAGTGCCAGAGAGACCTAC
ATGGTACAGCTGGCCCAGACCGTAAGCCCTTTCCCTGCCCACTGGACACCCTGCGGGTGCCCCCTCCACT
CACTCCACTCTCTACAATCCGTAAGCCCTTTCCCTGCCCACTGGACACCCTGCGGGTGCCCCCTCCACTC
ACTCCACTCTCTACAATCCGTAACTTTACCCTGGGGGGCCCCAGTGCTGGGGTGACCGGACCAGGGGCCA
GTGGAGGCAGCGAGGGACCCCGGCTGCCTGGTAGCAGCTCAGCAGCAGCAGCAGCCGCCGCCGCCGCCGC
CTATAACCCACACCACCTGCCACTGCGGCCCATTCTGAGGCCTCGCAAGTACCCCAACAGACCCAGCAAG
ACGCCGGTGCACGAGAGGCCCTACCCGTGCCCAGCAGAAGGCTGCGACCGGCGGTTCTCCCGCTCTGACG
AGCTGACACGGCACATCCGAATCCACACTGGGCATAAGCCCTTCCAGTGTCGGATCTGCATGCGCAACTT
CAGCCGCAGTGACCACCTCACCACCCATATCCGCACCCACACCGGTGAGAAGCCCTTCGCCTGTGACTAC
TGTGGCCGAAAGTTTGCCCGGAGTGATGAGAGGAAGCGCCACACCAAGATCCACCTGAGACAGAAAGAGC
GGAAAAGCAGTGCCCCCTCTGCATCGGTGCCAGCCCCCTCTACAGCCTCCTGCTCTGGGGGCGTGCAGCC
TGGGGGTACCCTGTGCAGCAGTAACAGCAGCAGTCTTGGCGGAGGGCCGCTCGCCCCTTGCTCCTCTCGG
ACCCGGACACCTTGATTCGAAGATATCAAGCTTATCGATAATCAACCTCTGGATTACAAAATTTGTGAAA
GATTGACTGGTATTCTTAACTATGTTGCTCCTTTTACGCTATGTGGATACGCTGCTTTAATGCCTTTGTA
TCATGCTATTGCTTCCCGTATGGCTTTCATTTTCTCCTCCTTGTATAAATCCTGGTTGCTGTCTCTTTAT
GAGGAGTTGTGGCCCGTTGTCAGGCAACGTGGCGTGGTGTGCACTGTGTTTGCTGACGCAACCCCCACTG
GTTGGGGCATTGCCACCACCTGTCAGCTCCTTTCCGGGACTTTCGCTTTCCCCCTCCCTATTGCCACGGC
GGAACTCATCGCCGCCTGCCTTGCCCGCTGCTGGACAGGGGCTCGGCTGTTGGGCACTGACAATTCCGTG
GTGTTGTCGGGGAAATCATCGTCCTTTCCTTGGCTGCTCGCCTGTGTTGCCACCTGGATTCTGCGCGGGA
CGTCCTTCTGCTACGTCCCTTCGGCCCTCAATCCAGCGGACCTTCCTTCCCGCGGCCTGCTGCCGGCTCT
GCGGCCTCTTCCGCGTCTTCGCCTTCGCCCTCAGACGAGTCGGATCTCCCTTTGGGCCGCCTCCCCGCAT
CGATACCGTCGACCTCGAGACCTAGAAAAACATGGAGCAATCACAAGTAGCAATACAGCAGCTACCAATG
CTGATTGTGCCTGGCTAGAAGCACAAGAGGAGGAGGAGGTGGGTTTTCCAGTCACACCTCAGGTACCTTT
AAGACCAATGACTTACAAGGCAGCTGTAGATCTTAGCCACTTTTTAAAAGAAAAGGGGGGACTGGAAGGG
CTAATTCACTCCCAACGAAGACAAGATATCCTTGATCTGTGGATCTACCACACACAAGGCTACTTCCCTG
ATTGGCAGAACTACACACCAGGGCCAGGGATCAGATATCCACTGACCTTTGGATGGTGCTACAAGCTAGT
ACCAGTTGAGCAAGAGAAGGTAGAAGAAGCCAATGAAGGAGAGAACACCCGCTTGTTACACCCTGTGAGC
CTGCATGGGATGGATGACCCGGAGAGAGAAGTATTAGAGTGGAGGTTTGACAGCCGCCTAGCATTTCATC
ACATGGCCCGAGAGCTGCATCCGGACTGTACTGGGTCTCTCTGGTTAGACCAGATCTGAGCCTGGGAGCT
CTCTGGCTAACTAGGGAACCCACTGCTTAAGCCTCAATAAAGCTTGCCTTGAGTGCTTCAAGTAGTGTGT
GCCCGTCTGTTGTGTGACTCTGGTAACTAGAGATCCCTCAGACCCTTTTAGTCAGTGTGGAAAATCTCTA
GCAGGGCCCGTTTAAACCCGCTGATCAGCCTCGACTGTGCCTTCTAGTTGCCAGCCATCTGTTGTTTGCC
CCTCCCCCGTGCCTTCCTTGACCCTGGAAGGTGCCACTCCCACTGTCCTTTCCTAATAAAATGAGGAAAT
TGCATCGCATTGTCTGAGTAGGTGTCATTCTATTCTGGGGGGTGGGGTGGGGCAGGACAGCAAGGGGGAG
GATTGGGAAGACAATAGCAGGCATGCTGGGGATGCGGTGGGCTCTATGGCTTCTGAGGCGGAAAGAACCA
GCTGGGGCTCTAGGGGGTATCCCC
[124 nt withheld, positions 5975-6098]
C
[91 nt withheld, positions 6100-6190]
A
[49 nt withheld, positions 6192-6240]
CCTTTGACGTTGGAGTCCACGTTCTTT
[37 nt withheld, positions 6268-6304]
ACCCTATCTCGGTCTATTCTTTTGATTTATAAGGGATTTTGCCGATTTCGGCCTATTGGTTAAAAAATGA
GCTGATTTAACAAAAATTTAACGCGAATTAATTCTGTGGAATGTGTGTCAGTTAGGGTGTGGAAAGTCCC
CAGGCTCCCCAGCAGGCAGAAGTATGCAAAGCATGCATCTCAATTAGTCAGCAACCAGGTGTGGAAAGTC
CCCAGGCTCCCCAGCAGGCAGAAGTATGCAAAGCATGCATCTCAATTAGTCAGCAACCATAGTCCCGCCC
CTAACTCCGCCCATCCCGCCCCTAACTCCGCCCAGTTCCGCCCATTCTCCGCCCCATGGCTGACTAATTT
TTTTTATTTATGCAGAGGCCGAGGCCGCCTCTGCCTCTGAGCTATTCCAGAAGTAGTGAGGAGGCTTTTT
TGGAGGCCTAGGCTTTTGCAAAAAGCTCCCGGGAGCTTGTATATCCATTTTCGGATCTGATCAGCACGTG
TTGACAATTAATCATCGGCATAGTATATCGGCATAGTATAATACGACAAGGTGAGGAACTAAACCATGGC
CAAGTTGACCAGTGCCGTTCCGGTGCTCACCGCGCGCGACGTCGCCGGAGCGGTCGAGTTCTGGACCGAC
CGGCTCGGGTTCTCCCGGGACTTCGTGGAGGACGACTTCGCCGGTGTGGTCCGGGACGACGTGACCCTGT
TCATCAGCGCGGTCCAGGACCAGGTGGTGCCGGACAACACCCTGGCCTGGGTGTGGGTGCGCGGCCTGGA
CGAGCTGTACGCCGAGTGGTCGGAGGTCGTGTCCACGAACTTCCGGGACGCCTCCGGGCCGGCCATGACC
GAGATCGGCGAGCAGCCGTGGGGGCGGGAGTTCGCCCTGCGCGACCCGGCCGGCAACTGCGTGCACTTCG
TGGCCGAGGAGCAGGACTGACACGTGCTACGAGATTTCGATTCCACCGCCGCCTTCTATGAAAGGTTGGG
CTTCGGAATCGTTTTCCGGGACGCCGGCTGGATGATCCTCCAGCGCGGGGATCTCATGCTGGAGTTCTTC
GCCCACCCCAACTTGTTTATTGCAGCTTATAATGGTTACAAATAAAGCAATAGCATCACAAATTTCACAA
ATAAAGCATTTTTTTCACTGCATTCTAGTTGTGGTTTGTCCAAACTCATCAATGTATCTTATCATGTCTG
TATACCGTCGACCTCTAGCTAGAGCTTGGCGTAATCATGGTCATAGCTGTTTCCTGTGTGAAATTGTTAT
CCGCTCACAATTCCACACAACATACGAGCCGGAAGCATAAAGTGTAAAGCCTGGGGTGCCTAATGAGTGA
GCTAACTCACATTAATTGCGTTGCGCTCACTGCCCGCTTTCCAGTCGGGAAACCTGTCGTGCCAGCTGCA
TTAATGAATCGGCCAACGCGCGGGGAGAGGCGGTTTGCGTATTGGGCGCTCTTCCGCTTCCTCGCTCACT
GACTCGCTGCGCTCGGTCGTTCGGCTGCGGCGAGCGGTATCAGCTCACTCAAAGGCGGTAATACGGTTAT
CCACAGAATCAGGGGATAACGCAGGAAAGAACATGTGAGCAAAAGGCCAGCAAAAGGCCAGGAACCGTAA
AAAGGCCGCGTTGCTGGCGTTTTTCCATAGGCTCCGCCCCCCTGACGAGCATCACAAAAATCGACGCTCA
AGTCAGAGGTGGCGAAACCCGACAGGACTATAAAGATACCAGGCGTTTCCCCCTGGAAGCTCCCTCGTGC
GCTCTCCTGTTCCGACCCTGCCGCTTACCGGATACCTGTCCGCCTTTCTCCCTTCGGGAAGCGTGGCGCT
TTCTCATAGCTCACGCTGTAGGTATCTCAGTTCGGTGTAGGTCGTTCGCTCCAAGCTGGGCTGTGTGCAC
GAACCCCCCGTTCAGCCCGACCGCTGCGCCTTATCCGGTAACTATCGTCTTGAGTCCAACCCGGTAAGAC
ACGACTTATCGCCACTGGCAGCAGCCACTGGTAACAGGATTAGCAGAGCGAGGTATGTAGGCGGTGCTAC
AGAGTTCTTGAAGTGGTGGCCTAACTACGGCTACACTAGAAGAACAGTATTTGGTATCTGCGCTCTGCTG
AAGCCAGTTACCTTCGGAAAAAGAGTTGGTAGCTCTTGATCCGGCAAACAAACCACCGCTGGTAGCGGTG
GTTTTTTTGTTTGCAAGCAGCAGATTACGCGCAGAAAAAAAGGATCTCAAGAAGATCCTTTGATCTTTTC
TACGGGGTCTGACGCTCAGTGGAACGAAAACTCACGTTAAGGGATTTTGGTCATGAGATTATCAAAAAGG
ATCTTCACCTAGATCCTTTTAAATTAAAAATGAAGTTTTAAATCAATCTAAAGTATATATGAGTAAACTT
GGTCTGACAGTTACCAATGCTTAATCAGTGAGGCACCTATCTCAGCGATCTGTCTATTTCGTTCATCCAT
AGTTGCCTGACTCCCCGTCGTGTAGATAACTACGATACGGGAGGGCTTACCATCTGGCCCCAGTGCTGCA
ATGATACCGCGAGACCCACGCTCACCGGCTCCAGATTTATCAGCAATAAACCAGCCAGCCGGAAGGGCCG
AGCGCAGAAGTGGTCCTGCAACTTTATCCGCCTCCATCCAGTCTATTAATTGTTGCCGGGAAGCTAGAGT
AAGTAGTTCGCCAGTTAATAGTTTGCGCAACGTTGTTGCCATTGCTACAGGCATCGTGGTGTCACGCTCG
TCGTTTGGTATGGCTTCATTCAGCTCCGGTTCCCAACGATCAAGGCGAGTTACATGATCCCCCATGTTGT
GCAAAAAAGCGGTTAGCTCCTTCGGTCCTCCGATCGTTGTCAGAAGTAAGTTGGCCGCAGTGTTATCACT
CATGGTTATGGCAGCACTGCATAATTCTCTTACTGTCATGCCATCCGTAAGATGCTTTTCTGTGACTGGT
GAGTACTCAACCAAGTCATTCTGAGAATAGTGTATGCGGCGACCGAGTTGCTCTTGCCCGGCGTCAATAC
GGGATAATACCGCGCCACATAGCAGAACTTTAAAAGTGCTCATCATTGGAAAACGTTCTTCGGGGCGAAA
ACTCTCAAGGATCTTACCGCTGTTGAGATCCAGTTCGATGTAACCCACTCGTGCACCCAACTGATCTTCA
GCATCTTTTACTTTCACCAGCGTTTCTGGGTGAGCAAAAACAGGAAGGCAAAATGCCGCAAAAAAGGGAA
TAAGGGCGACACGGAAATGTTGAATACTCATACTCTTCCTTTTTCAATATTATTGAAGCATTTATCAGGG
TTATTGTCTCATGAGCGGATACATATTTGAATGTATTTAGAAAAATAAACAAATAGGGGTTCCGCGCACA
TTTCCCCGAAAAGTGCCACCTGACGTCGACGGATCGGGAGATCTCCCGATCCCCTATGGTGCACTCTCAG
TACAATCTGCTCTGATGCCGCATAGTTAAGCCAGTATCTGCTCCCTGCTTGTGTGTTGGAGGTCGCTGAG
TAGTGCGCGAGCAAAATTTAAGCTACAACAAGGCAAGGCTTGACCGACAATTGCATGAAGAATCTGCTTA
GGGTTAGGCGTTTTGCGCTGCTTCG
